Addgene plasmid #45402: pBbA5k-EPL4
Depositing lab: Aindrila Mukhopadhyay. Depositing organization: Lawrence Berkeley National Laboratory. Publication: Engineering microbial biofuel tolerance and export using efflux pumps. Dunlop MJ, Dossani ZY, Szmidt HL, Chu HC, Lee TS, Keasling JD, Hadi MZ, Mukhopadhyay A. Mol Syst Biol. 2011 May 10;7:487. doi: 10.1038/msb.2011.21. PubMed 21556065.
Backbone
  Vector backbone: pBbA5k
  Total vector size (bp): 8145
  Vector type: Bacterial Expression, Synthetic Biology
Growth in bacteria
  Bacterial resistance: Kanamycin, 50 μg/mL
  Growth temperature: 37°C
  Growth strain: DH1 w/ AcrAB knocked out
  Copy number: Low Copy
Gene/Insert
  Gene/Insert name: Avin_44060
  Species: Synthetic
  Insert size (bp): 4490
  Promoter: LacUV5
  Tag / fusion protein: His (C terminal on insert)
  Cloning method: Ligation Independent Cloning
  Sequencing primers: 5′ CAA AAG ATC TTT TAA GAA GGA GAT ATA CAT ATG GGC ATC CTG AAC GGA CGG TCG; 3′ CAG TGG TGA TGG TGA TGA TGG TCG TCC TCG CGC CGG CGT TGC G
Resource information
  A portion of this plasmid was derived from a plasmid made by: ATCC BAA-1303
Terms and licenses: Academic/Nonprofit Terms; Industry Terms: Not Available to Industry
Depositor comments: Please note that this plasmid may require a unique bacterial strain, so make sure to confirm that you can also obtain the appropriate growth strain. Please contact us or contact our distributors if you have any questions.
How to cite: pBbA5k-EPL4 was a gift from Aindrila Mukhopadhyay (Addgene plasmid # 45402 ; http://n2t.net/addgene:45402 ; RRID:Addgene_45402)
