[The description below was written by a language model from this plasmid's Addgene catalogue record.]
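Description:
pBbA5k-EPL4 is a low-copy bacterial expression plasmid of about 8.1 kb built on the pBbA5k backbone, a BglBrick-style synthetic biology vector. The name follows the BglBrick convention, in which "A" normally denotes a p15A origin, "5" the LacUV5 promoter and "k" kanamycin resistance. The record itself confirms only the low copy number, the LacUV5 promoter and kanamycin selection, and it does not list an origin of replication. No feature table is provided, so other backbone elements such as a lac repressor gene or terminators cannot be confirmed from the record.

The payload is a roughly 4.5 kb insert designated Avin_44060, placed under the LacUV5 promoter, a lac promoter variant that is typically induced with IPTG. It carries a C-terminal His tag that allows detection or affinity purification of the product. The insert was introduced by ligation-independent cloning. Although the species field reads "Synthetic", the record notes that part of the plasmid derives from a strain held in a culture collection. The "Avin" locus prefix suggests an Azotobacter vinelandii origin, but this is not stated explicitly.

The associated publication concerns engineering microbial biofuel tolerance and export using efflux pumps, and the "EPL" name and insert size fit a member of an efflux pump library, although the record does not describe the encoded protein directly. The plasmid is maintained in an E. coli DH1 strain with the native AcrAB efflux system deleted. This host would let the activity of a heterologously expressed pump be assessed without that background, and the depositor notes that this particular strain may be needed for use.
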