>Addgene plasmid #45402 | pBbA5k-EPL4 | addgene partial sequence | sequence record 78330 | pBbA5c-3 5'-CGTTTTATTTGATGCCTGG-3'
GTGGTGATGGTGATGATGGTCGTCCTCGCGCCGGCGTTGCGGCACGCCGCTCAGGTCGCCGCCCAGGGGC
GCCGGCTCGGCGGGCGGCGCTTCCTGCTTCGCGGTGCCGCTCTTCTCGGAAAGCCGCTCGATCAGGTAGT
AGAACAGCGGGATGAAGAACACCGCGATCACCGTCGCCGCCAGCATGCCGCCGATCACCCCGGTACCGAT
CGAGTGGCGGCTGTTCTCCGAGGCGCCGACGGCGATGGCCAGGGGCACGCAGCCGAGAATGAAGGCCAGC
GAGGTCATCACGATGGGGCGCAGGCGTTCGCGCGCCGCGGTCATCGCCGCGTCGAACACGGACATGCCTT
TCTCGCGGTTCAGCACGGCGAACTCGAAGATCAGGATGGCGTTCTTCGCCGCCAGGGCCACCAGCATGGT
CAGGCCGATCTGGAAGTACACGTCGTTGACCAGGCCGCGCAACAGGATCGCCAGCAGGGCGCCGAACAGC
GCGAAGGGCACCGCCAGCAGCACGCCGACCGGCAGCGTCCACTTCTCGTATTGCGCCGCCAGGATCAGGA
ACACCATGATCAGGCCGAAGACGAACACCTGGGCGCTGGTGCCGCCGGCCTTCTTCTCCTCGAAGGCCTC
GCCGCTCAGGGCCAGGGCGTAGTCGCCGGACATGTTCTGCGCGGCCAGCGTCTCCAGGGCCGCCAGCGCC
TGCCCGGAGCTGAAGCCCGGCGCCGCGTTGGCGGTGATCTTCACCGCCGGGAAGTTGTTGAAGCGGGTCA
GCAGGTCCGGGCCGGTGACGT
