LOCUS       Exported 8145 bp ds-DNA circular SYN 13-MAY-2021
DEFINITION  synthetic circular DNA
ACCESSION   .
VERSION     .
KEYWORDS    pBbA5k-EPL4
SOURCE      synthetic DNA construct
  ORGANISM  synthetic DNA construct
REFERENCE   1 (bases 1 to 8145)
  AUTHORS   Dunlop MJ, Dossani ZY, Szmidt HL, Chu HC, Lee TS, Keasling JD, Hadi
            MZ, Mukhopadhyay A
  TITLE     Engineering microbial biofuel tolerance and export using efflux
            pumps.
  JOURNAL   Mol Syst Biol. 2011 May 10;7:487. doi: 10.1038/msb.2011.21.
  PUBMED    21556065
REFERENCE   2 (bases 1 to 8145)
  AUTHORS   .
  TITLE     Direct Submission
  JOURNAL   Exported May 13, 2021 from SnapGene Server 1.1.58
            http://www.snapgene.com
FEATURES             Location/Qualifiers
     source          1..8145
                     /organism="synthetic DNA construct"
                     /mol_type="other DNA"
     CDS             4488..4505
                     /codon_start=1
                     /product="6xHis affinity tag"
                     /label=6xHis
                     /translation="HHHHHH"
     terminator      4541..4612
                     /label=rrnB T1 terminator
                     /note="transcription terminator T1 from the E. coli rrnB
                     gene"
     terminator      4628..4655
                     /label=T7Te terminator
                     /note="phage T7 early transcription terminator"
     primer_bind     complement(4683..4700)
                     /label=L4440
                     /note="L4440 vector, forward primer"
     rep_origin      complement(4817..5362)
                     /direction=LEFT
                     /label=p15A ori
                     /note="Plasmids containing the medium-copy-number p15A
                     origin of replication can be propagated in E. coli cells
                     that contain a second plasmid with the ColE1 origin. "
     primer_bind     complement(4897..4916)
                     /label=pBR322ori-F
                     /note="pBR322 origin, forward primer"
     terminator      5476..5570
                     /label=lambda t0 terminator
                     /note="transcription terminator from phage lambda"
     CDS             complement(5601..6395)
                     /codon_start=1
                     /gene="aph(3')-II (or nptII)"
                     /product="aminoglycoside phosphotransferase from Tn5"
                     /label=NeoR/KanR
                     /note="confers resistance to neomycin, kanamycin, and G418
                     (Geneticin(R))"
                     /translation="MIEQDGLHAGSPAAWVERLFGYDWAQQTIGCSDAAVFRLSAQGRP
                     VLFVKTDLSGALNELQDEAARLSWLATTGVPCAAVLDVVTEAGRDWLLLGEVPGQDLLS
                     SHLAPAEKVSIMADAMRRLHTLDPATCPFDHQAKHRIERARTRMEAGLVDQDDLDEEHQ
                     GLAPAELFARLKARMPDGEDLVVTHGDACLPNIMVENGRFSGFIDCGRLGVADRYQDIA
                     LATRDIAEELGGEWADRFLVLYGIAAPDSQRIAFYRLLDEFF"
     primer_bind     complement(5712..5731)
                     /label=Neo-F
                     /note="Neomycin resistance gene, forward primer"
     primer_bind     6322..6341
                     /label=Neo-R
                     /note="Neomycin resistance gene, reverse primer"
     CDS             complement(6580..7662)
                     /codon_start=1
                     /gene="lacI"
                     /product="lac repressor"
                     /label=lacI
                     /note="The lac repressor binds to the lac operator to
                     inhibit transcription in E. coli. This inhibition can be
                     relieved by adding lactose or
                     isopropyl-beta-D-thiogalactopyranoside (IPTG)."
                     /translation="MKPVTLYDVAEYAGVSYQTVSRVVNQASHVSAKTREKVEAAMAEL
                     NYIPNRVAQQLAGKQSLLIGVATSSLALHAPSQIVAAIKSRADQLGASVVVSMVERSGV
                     EACKAAVHNLLAQRVSGLIINYPLDDQDAIAVEAACTNVPALFLDVSDQTPINSIIFSH
                     EDGTRLGVEHLVALGHQQIALLAGPLSSVSARLRLAGWHKYLTRNQIQPIAEREGDWSA
                     MSGFQQTMQMLNEGIVPTAMLVANDQMALGAMRAITESGLRVGADISVVGYDDTEDSSC
                     YIPPLTTIKQDFRLLGQTSVDRLLQLSQGQAVKGNQLLPVSLVKRKTTLAPNTQTASPR
                     ALADSLMQLARQVSRLESGQ"
     primer_bind     7624..7643
                     /label=LacI-R
                     /note="LacI, reverse primer"
     promoter        complement(7663..7740)
                     /gene="lacI"
                     /label=lacI promoter
     primer_bind     7946..7965
                     /label=pBRrevBam
                     /note="pBR322 vectors, tet region, downstream of BamHI,
                     reverse primer"
     promoter        8051..8081
                     /label=lac UV5 promoter
                     /note="E. coli lac promoter with an ""up"" mutation"
     protein_bind    8089..8105
                     /label=lac operator
                     /bound_moiety="lac repressor encoded by lacI"
                     /note="The lac repressor binds to the lac operator to
                     inhibit transcription in E. coli. This inhibition can be
                     relieved by adding lactose or
                     isopropyl-beta-D-thiogalactopyranoside (IPTG)."
ORIGIN
        1 atgggcatcc tgaacggacg gtcgtcgaac ccggcaagcg gcggagcgcg ctcccggcgc
       61 ccgtggcgtt cgctcgccgc tccgctcgcc ggcctcgccc tgctcgccgg ttgcggggaa
      121 accgccgccc cgccggcgcg cccacccacc gaggtgaccg ccatcacgct ggccgcgcgg
      181 gataccccgg tggtcttcga attcgtcgcc cagacccaga gttcccggga agtggaaatc
      241 cgcgcccggg tcgagggctt cctggaaaaa cgcctgtaca acgaaggcga tctggtgcgc
      301 accggacaga tcctgttcca gatggacccc aggccgttcg aggcggcctt gcagtcggcc
      361 cgcggccagc tcgcccagca gcaggcgcgc ctggatatgg ccagggccga cctgggccgc
      421 atccgtcccc tggtgaaggt gggcgcgctg agcaagaaaa acctcgacga cgccatcggc
      481 accgagcggc aggcgcaggc cgccgtgctc tccgccgagg gcgaggtgcg cacggcgcag
      541 ctcaatctcg gctacaccac catcaagtcg ccgctcaccg gggtgtcgag cttcgccaag
      601 ctgcaggaag gcagctatgt gacgccgggc gcggccggcc tgctgactta cgtgtcgcag
      661 gtcgacccca tctacatcaa cttcagcctc tcggagaacg agatgctgaa attccgcggc
      721 gagatcgccg ccggccagct caggtttccc ccgcacaacg atttcgaggt cgaggtggtg
      781 ctggccgacg gctcgcaggt gcccgatcgc ggccgcctcg acttcgccga cttcgccttc
      841 agcgaggaaa ccggcacctt cctgatccgg gcggaaatgg ccaacccgaa gggcctgctg
      901 cgccccggcc agttcgtgcg cgcccacctc aagggcgcgg tccgccctgg cgccctgctg
      961 gtgccccagc gcgcggtcct gcagggttcc aagagccatt acgtgtgggt gatcggcgac
     1021 ggcggcaagc ccgaacagcg catcgtggaa atgggcgact ggcacggcga cgactggttc
     1081 gtcgcccggg gcctgcgcgc cggcgagcgc atcgtggtcg acggtgcgat ccgggtgacg
     1141 ccggaggctt cgctgcagat cgtcgacgcc cgtcccgccg ccggggaaac cggccagccg
     1201 caacggcaga aggcggccga ggcctggccc ggccagcagg agcggttgaa ggccggcccg
     1261 tccggcgggg gacaggcgcc gtgagcctgt cccactactg catcgagcgg ccgatcttcg
     1321 cctcggtgat ttccatcgtc atcaccctgg ccggggcagt ggcgatgttc aacctgccgg
     1381 tggcccagta cccggacatc accccgccgc agatcaccgt atcggccacc tatcccggcg
     1441 ccgacgccga agtggtggcc aacaacgtgg cggcgcccat cgagcagcag gtcaacggcg
     1501 ccgacgacat gatctacatg aactcgtcga gttcggcgac cggcaacatg accctcaacg
     1561 tgttcttcga gatcggcacc gatccctcgc tggcccaggt ggacgtgcag aaccgggtca
     1621 acctggccct gccgcaactg ccctcggcgg tgcagagcca gggcatccag gtgcagaaga
     1681 agtcctcggc cttcatgatg gtcatcgcgg tctactcccc ggacgaacgc tacgacagca
     1741 cctacatcgc caactacgcc aacctgtaca ttctcgacgc gatcaagcgc atccccggcg
     1801 ccaaccaggc gagcatcttc ggcaccccgg actacgccat gcgcatctgg ctcaagcccg
     1861 accgcatggc ccagttgaag atcaccgccg ccgacgtgca gcaggcggtg gccaaccaga
     1921 accagcagtt cgccgtgggc cgcatcggcc agtcgccgac cggcgaggcg gtggagcagt
     1981 ccttcgccgt caccaccaag ggccggctga ccgagccgga ggagttcgag aacatcatca
     2041 tccgcgccgc cagcggcggg gcggccatcg tccgcctgcg cgacgtgggc cgcgccgagc
     2101 tgggccagaa ggactactcc ctgcgcagca cctaccaggg caagccggcg acgctgatgg
     2161 cggtgtacca gcagcccggc gccaatgccc tggacgtgtc cgacgccgtc aggacgaccc
     2221 tggcggagat ggagaagagt tttcccgccg gcatcgaata caagatcgtg atggacacca
     2281 cggccttcac ccgcacctcc atcgccgagg tggtgcacac cttcttcgag gccctggtgc
     2341 tggtggtggc ggtcgtttac ctgttcctgc agagcctgcg cgccaccctg atcccggtgc
     2401 tggcagtgcc ggtgtcgatc gtcggcacct tcatcggcat gaccgccctg ggcttctcga
     2461 tcaacatgct gaccctgttc ggcatggtgc tggcgatcgg catcgtggtg gacgacgcca
     2521 tcgtggtgat cgagaacgtc gagcgcaaca tgcaggtcca ccgcctgccg cccagggagg
     2581 ccgccaagcg ggcgatggac gaggtggccg gcccggtggt ggccatcgtc ctggtgctct
     2641 gcgcggtgtt cgtcccggtg gccttcatgg gcggcatcac cggccagctc tacaagcagt
     2701 tcgccatcac catcgccatc tccgtggtga tctccggcct ggtcgccctg accctgtcgc
     2761 cggccctcgc cgcgatcctc atcaagcccg cccacgggcg caagcgcggc ttcttccgct
     2821 ggttcgaacg caacttcgag cgcatgaccg agggctactc gcgcgcggtg gccttcatga
     2881 tcaagcgctt cctgctcgcc ctgctgctgt tcgccgggat ggtcgtgctc accgtgctga
     2941 tggcgcagcg catccccggc gccttcctgc cgccggagga ccagggctac ctgctcggcg
     3001 cggtgatcat gcccgacgcc gccagcctgg accgcaccgg cgaggtgggc cgggcggtca
     3061 gcgactactt catgcgcgac gaagccgtcg agggggtggc catcgtcaac ggctacagcc
     3121 tgctcgacag ccagaacaag aacaacgccg gcaccttctt cgtcggtttc aaggacttcg
     3181 aggaacgcta caaggacgac gaaagcatcc gtacgcagag cgccccggcg gtcatcgcgg
     3241 ccgccggcca ggccttctcc cgggtccgcg agggactcgt ggtgccggtc aacccgccgt
     3301 ccattcccgg cctgggcacc acgggcggca tggaggtgtg ggtccagaac aagggcgacg
     3361 gcagcgtcgg ccaactcgcc gggatagtga acgatttcgt cgccaaggcc cgccagcgac
     3421 cggagatcgg cgccatcacc gccaccttca acgccgcctc gcggcaactg ctggccgacg
     3481 tggaccggga aaaggcggaa accctgggcg tgccggtgga ggacgtgtac agcaccatgc
     3541 agaccatgtt cggctcgttg tacgtgtcgc agttcaacaa gttcagccgc ctgtggcagg
     3601 tgatcctgca ggccgagccg acctaccgcc tcagggtcga ggacctgcag cagatctacg
     3661 tgcgcaaccg cggcggcgag atgatcccgc tcaaggccct gctgagcacc cgctacgtca
     3721 ccggcccgga cctgctgacc cgcttcaaca acttcccggc ggtgaagatc accgccaacg
     3781 cggcgccggg cttcagctcc gggcaggcgc tggcggccct ggagacgctg gccgcgcaga
     3841 acatgtccgg cgactacgcc ctggccctga gcggcgaggc cttcgaggag aagaaggccg
     3901 gcggcaccag cgcccaggtg ttcgtcttcg gcctgatcat ggtgttcctg atcctggcgg
     3961 cgcaatacga gaagtggacg ctgccggtcg gcgtgctgct ggcggtgccc ttcgcgctgt
     4021 tcggcgccct gctggcgatc ctgttgcgcg gcctggtcaa cgacgtgtac ttccagatcg
     4081 gcctgaccat gctggtggcc ctggcggcga agaacgccat cctgatcttc gagttcgccg
     4141 tgctgaaccg cgagaaaggc atgtccgtgt tcgacgcggc gatgaccgcg gcgcgcgaac
     4201 gcctgcgccc catcgtgatg acctcgctgg ccttcattct cggctgcgtg cccctggcca
     4261 tcgccgtcgg cgcctcggag aacagccgcc actcgatcgg taccggggtg atcggcggca
     4321 tgctggcggc gacggtgatc gcggtgttct tcatcccgct gttctactac ctgatcgagc
     4381 ggctttccga gaagagcggc accgcgaagc aggaagcgcc gcccgccgag ccggcgcccc
     4441 tgggcggcga cctgagcggc gtgccgcaac gccggcgcga ggacgaccat catcaccatc
     4501 accactgagg atccaaactc gagtaaggat ctccaggcat caaataaaac gaaaggctca
     4561 gtcgaaagac tgggcctttc gttttatctg ttgtttgtcg gtgaacgctc tctactagag
     4621 tcacactggc tcaccttcgg gtgggccttt ctgcgtttat acctagggat atattccgct
     4681 tcctcgctca ctgactcgct acgctcggtc gttcgactgc ggcgagcgga aatggcttac
     4741 gaacggggcg gagatttcct ggaagatgcc aggaagatac ttaacaggga agtgagaggg
     4801 ccgcggcaaa gccgtttttc cataggctcc gcccccctga caagcatcac gaaatctgac
     4861 gctcaaatca gtggtggcga aacccgacag gactataaag ataccaggcg tttccccctg
     4921 gcggctccct cgtgcgctct cctgttcctg cctttcggtt taccggtgtc attccgctgt
     4981 tatggccgcg tttgtctcat tccacgcctg acactcagtt ccgggtaggc agttcgctcc
     5041 aagctggact gtatgcacga accccccgtt cagtccgacc gctgcgcctt atccggtaac
     5101 tatcgtcttg agtccaaccc ggaaagacat gcaaaagcac cactggcagc agccactggt
     5161 aattgattta gaggagttag tcttgaagtc atgcgccggt taaggctaaa ctgaaaggac
     5221 aagttttggt gactgcgctc ctccaagcca gttacctcgg ttcaaagagt tggtagctca
     5281 gagaaccttc gaaaaaccgc cctgcaaggc ggttttttcg ttttcagagc aagagattac
     5341 gcgcagacca aaacgatctc aagaagatca tcttattaat cagataaaat atttctagat
     5401 ttcagtgcaa tttatctctt caaatgtagc acctgaagtc agccccatac gatataagtt
     5461 gttactagtg cttggattct caccaataaa aaacgcccgg cggcaaccga gcgttctgaa
     5521 caaatccaga tggagttctg aggtcattac tggatctatc aacaggagtc caagcgagct
     5581 ctcgaacccc agagtcccgc tcagaagaac tcgtcaagaa ggcgatagaa ggcgatgcgc
     5641 tgcgaatcgg gagcggcgat accgtaaagc acgaggaagc ggtcagccca ttcgccgcca
     5701 agctcttcag caatatcacg ggtagccaac gctatgtcct gatagcggtc cgccacaccc
     5761 agccggccac agtcgatgaa tccagaaaag cggccatttt ccaccatgat attcggcaag
     5821 caggcatcgc catgggtcac gacgagatcc tcgccgtcgg gcatgcgcgc cttgagcctg
     5881 gcgaacagtt cggctggcgc gagcccctga tgctcttcgt ccagatcatc ctgatcgaca
     5941 agaccggctt ccatccgagt acgtgctcgc tcgatgcgat gtttcgcttg gtggtcgaat
     6001 gggcaggtag ccggatcaag cgtatgcagc cgccgcattg catcagccat gatggatact
     6061 ttctcggcag gagcaaggtg agatgacagg agatcctgcc ccggcacttc gcccaatagc
     6121 agccagtccc ttcccgcttc agtgacaacg tcgagcacag ctgcgcaagg aacgcccgtc
     6181 gtggccagcc acgatagccg cgctgcctcg tcctgcagtt cattcagggc accggacagg
     6241 tcggtcttga caaaaagaac cgggcgcccc tgcgctgaca gccggaacac ggcggcatca
     6301 gagcagccga ttgtctgttg tgcccagtca tagccgaata gcctctccac ccaagcggcc
     6361 ggagaacctg cgtgcaatcc atcttgttca atcatgcgaa acgatcctca tcctgtctct
     6421 tgatcagatc atgatcccct gcgccatcag atccttggcg gcaagaaagc catccagttt
     6481 actttgcagg gcttcccaac cttaccagag ggcgccccag ctggcaattc cgacgtcggt
     6541 gcctaatgag tgagctaact tacattaatt gcgttgcgct cactgcccgc tttccagtcg
     6601 ggaaacctgt cgtgccagct gcattaatga atcggccaac gcgcggggag aggcggtttg
     6661 cgtattgggc gccagggtgg tttttctttt caccagtgag acgggcaaca gctgattgcc
     6721 cttcaccgcc tggccctgag agagttgcag caagcggtcc acgctggttt gccccagcag
     6781 gcgaaaatcc tgtttgatgg tggttaacgg cgggatataa catgagctgt cttcggtatc
     6841 gtcgtatccc actaccgaga tgtccgcacc aacgcgcagc ccggactcgg taatggcgcg
     6901 cattgcgccc agcgccatct gatcgttggc aaccagcatc gcagtgggaa cgatgccctc
     6961 attcagcatt tgcatggttt gttgaaaacc ggacatggca ctccagtcgc cttcccgttc
     7021 cgctatcggc tgaatttgat tgcgagtgag atatttatgc cagccagcca gacgcagacg
     7081 cgccgagaca gaacttaatg ggcccgctaa cagcgcgatt tgctggtgac ccaatgcgac
     7141 cagatgctcc acgcccagtc gcgtaccgtc ttcatgggag aaaataatac tgttgatggg
     7201 tgtctggtca gagacatcaa gaaataacgc cggaacatta gtgcaggcag cttccacagc
     7261 aatggcatcc tggtcatcca gcggatagtt aatgatcagc ccactgacgc gttgcgcgag
     7321 aagattgtgc accgccgctt tacaggcttc gacgccgctt cgttctacca tcgacaccac
     7381 cacgctggca cccagttgat cggcgcgaga tttaatcgcc gcgacaattt gcgacggcgc
     7441 gtgcagggcc agactggagg tggcaacgcc aatcagcaac gactgtttgc ccgccagttg
     7501 ttgtgccacg cggttgggaa tgtaattcag ctccgccatc gccgcttcca ctttttcccg
     7561 cgttttcgca gaaacgtggc tggcctggtt caccacgcgg gaaacggtct gataagagac
     7621 accggcatac tctgcgacat cgtataacgt tactggtttc acattcacca ccctgaattg
     7681 actctcttcc gggcgctatc atgccatacc gcgaaaggtt ttgcgccatt cgatggtgtc
     7741 cgggatctcg acgctctccc ttatgcgact cctgcattag gaagcagccc agtagtaggt
     7801 tgaggccgtt gagcaccgcc gccgcaagga atggtgcatg caaggagatg gcgcccaaca
     7861 gtcccccggc cacggggcct gccaccatac ccacgccgaa acaagcgctc atgagcccga
     7921 agtggcgagc ccgatcttcc ccatcggtga tgtcggcgat ataggcgcca gcaaccgcac
     7981 ctgtggcgcc ggtgatgccg gccacgatgc gtccggcgta gaggatcgag atcgtttagg
     8041 caccccaggc tttacacttt atgcttccgg ctcgtataat gtgtggaatt gtgagcggat
     8101 aacaatttca gaattcaaaa gatcttttaa gaaggagata tacat
//
